>Addgene plasmid #234913 | pVTc | addgene full sequence | sequence record 475992 | Addgene NGS Result
AATTCGAGCTCATTCGAGCTCCAGAACGATCTCAGTTAGGTCATGGGAAAGCTGATATTCATCCCTCTGA
GACTCTATATAATTAAATGCGTTTGGGGGATTAGCTAATTGAGAATCCATATAGAGAAATATGGCCGCGC
AGCGACGCCGGTTGAAGAATATGAACAAGGAATAAGATGAACAAGGAAGAAGATGAACAAGCAATAATTT
AATTAATTATTGTTAATAAGCATAAATTATGAAAATAATTTTGATGGTAATGAAAGTATTATAAATAATA
TTTAGGAGAAAATATTGTTAAGGAAATATCTGGTTATGTTTATTTGTTAAGGTATATGGGTTTTTATAGA
AACCCAGGAGCAGCTATGGTAAGAAACCCAGGACTCAAAAAATGCCTCTCAACTTCTCTCATATGTTGCG
GAGTCTGGAGTCCCATTTATACCATAGAAAGCATTGGGGGTATAGCATGGTAATTTCACATCGGACTCCA
TACCGCGGCCATCTATATAATATTACTGATGGCCGCGCGAAGTCCCGGTATGCCTTTTCAGCCGTTGGAT
CTGGAGCCGTACCTTTTTCGCGTTCCCATTTTGCCCCTGGAGTCCCGAGCTATTTACGACCCCCTGCCAC
CGAGTCCCCTTCGTGGAGCGCTCTTCGTCCAACACGTGTCCCAACTTTTGCGCATTTTTGACTACCTGTC
GCGCACTTGAATTAAAGTTGCCCTTTTATTTTCTTCCAATTATTTTGCGGCTGAGTAGTCTAGATAATTG
TGACAACTTAGTGAGCAAGTTGTAGGAGGACCCTATCCGTCTGGGAAAATAATTGGGTTTTCACGTGTAC
CAATGGGAAATAATATGTATAGCCTATTTAATTTAGAAAATTAAATAGTTTTAGTAATTCCTATATAATA
GCGTTTACTAGTCTGGGTAAAATTCGTCATTCAAGCACGTGGAAACTCACGATCTTCATGCAACTGCGAC
TGAGTCTAGCTCACGTTGACGGAAACTGCAGAACGATCTCAGTTAGGTCATGGGAAAGCTGATATTCATC
CCTCTGAGACTCTATATAATTAAATGCGTTTGGGGGATTAGCTAATTGAGAATCCATATAGAGAAATATG
GCCGCGCAGCGACGCCGGTTGAAGAATATGAACAAGGAATAAGATGAACAAGGAAGAAGATGAACAAGCA
ATAATTTAATTAATTATTGTTAATAAGCATAAATTATGAAAATAATTTTGATGGTAATGAAAGTATTATA
AATAATATTTAGGAGAAAATATTGTTAAGGAAATATCTGGTTATGTTTATTTGTTAAGGTATATGGGTTT
TTATAGAAACCCAGGAGCAGCTATGGTAAGAAACCCAGGACTCAAAAAATGCCTCTCAACTTCTCTCATA
TGTTGCGGAGTCTGGAGTCCCATTTATACCATAGAAAGCATTGGGGGTATAGCATGGTAATTTCACATCG
GACTCCATACCGCGGCCATCTATATAATATTACTGATGGCCGCGCGAAGTCCCGGTATGCCTTTTCAGCC
GTTGGATCTGGAGCCGTACCTTTTTCGCGTTCCCATTTTGCCCCTGGAGTCCCGAGCTATTTACGACCCC
CTGCCACCGAGTCCCCTTCGTGGAGCGCTCTTCGTCCAACACGTGTCCCAACTTTTGCGCATTTTTGACT
ACCTGTCGCGCACTTGAATTAAAGTTGCCCTTTTATTTTCTTCCAATTATTTTGCGGCTGAGTAGTCTAG
TGGATCCCCCGGAGCTCCACTTGGGATAGGTTAAGAAAATATGTCTGGCTTGTAAACGAAAAGAATCGGG
GTTTCTAGGCATTTTTTAAATAGTGACCCAGGACTCAAAAACTAGCTCTCAACTTCTCTCATATGTTGTG
GAGTCTGGAGTCCTTTATATATGTTTACGCTATAGAAGGCATTTGGGGACTCTCCCGGGCCCACCATAGG
ACTCCATACCGCGGCCATCTATATAATATTACTGATGGCCGCGCGGATTTTGGAGCCCCCTTTTGTCGTT
AGCGCGACCTTTAATTCAAATTAAAGGTTGCTTTTTTCTATCGTCCGATCATTTTGCGCCTGACTAGCCT
AGATATTAGCAACAACTTCGCGGCTAAGTTGTTGACCGTCAAGTATAAATTAATGGGCTTATGGCCTAAT
GGGTATAGAGCAAAATGGCATGCCTGCAGACTAGTGCTTTACTCTGATCCGCAGATATTTCATCAGGAAA
GAGCTTTGCAAGTTCCTTCATTGTAGCATCAATAATTTCTGAGTCACTACATGCAATCCATTCTTCTGCT
GGGGCAAAAACTAACTCCAACATGGATTGGTTTGGATTGTAATATTCCTTACATGTTACAGACATGTCAG
CATAAACACTTAAAAGCGGGCTTCTGCTAAAGAGTAGATGATCATAGGTGTTCTTCAATTTCCTATCAAA
CCAGATGTGAACGTTGATAACTGGAACTCCAACTAATTTCTCTAATTTCTTGAAGTATGAAATCTCTCTC
CAGTCTTCAGGCACTAGTGAATTCGCTAGCGTTAACTGGCCATAATCCTGTGTATGCAACGTTGAAAATT
CGGATCTATTTTTACGATTCGATCATGAATTAATAAAATTTAAATTTTATTGAATGATTTTCTAGTACAT
AACTGACATACGACTTATCAGTTGCGAAACGAACAGCTCTAATTACATTGTTAAGTGAAATTACGCCTAA
TTCGTCTAAGTACAACATAACCAACTGTTTAAACCTAATTAAATAAGTCGACCCAGAAGCTGTCAGAGAT
GTCGTCCAGACTTGGAAGTTCAGGTAAGCTTTGTGGAGATGCAACGCTCTCCGTAAGTTGTGGTTGAATC
GGATCTGGACGTGGTATATACGCGTCCTGGTGTATAGCAGATCCTCTACTCCGTATATCTTGAAATATAG
GGGATTTATTATCTCCCAGATATACACGCCATTCTCTGCCTGACGTGCAGTGATGATTTCCCCTGTGCGT
GAATCCATGACCGGTGCAGCCTATGTGGAAGTATATGGTGCACCCACAGTTTAGATCAATGCGTCGTCGT
CTAATCGCCCTCCTCTTGGCTTGCCTGTGTGCCTTCTTGATAGAGGGGGGCGTCGAGAGTGATGAAGATA
ACATTCTTGAGAGTCCAATGTTTGAGCGACGCATTTTCCGCTTTATCCAGGAAATCTTTATAGCTGGATC
CCTCGCCTGGATTGCAAAGCACGATTGAAGGGATCCCTCCTTTAATTTGAACTGGTTTCCCGTACTTGCA
ATTTGACTGCCAGTCTTTTTGGGCCCCAAGAAGCTCTTTCCAATGCTTTAGCTTTAGGTATTGCGGTGCT
ACGTCATCAATGACGTTATAGGCAACATTATTCGAGTACACTCGATTATTGAAGTCCAGGTGTCCACTGA
GGTAATTATGTGGGCCTAAAGCACGAGCCCACATCGTCTTGCCCGTTCTAGAATCACCTTCCACTATGAG
ACTAACTGGTCTTACAGGCCGCGCAGCGGGACCCATTCCAAAATAATCATCCGCCCATTCTTGCATCTGT
TCAGGAACGTTAGTGAAAGAGGAAAGTGGAAATGGAGGGACCCATTGTTCAGGCGCCTTTTTGAAAAGGC
GTTCCAAGTTCGCTGTAATGTTATGGTAACTCACGATGAACGCCCTTGGATCTCCGGCCCGGATAATTGC
AAGAGCTTCCGCCAAACTAGGTGCATTGATGGCGTTATAATAGACGTCGTCTTTATTCTTCTTTGTACCC
CCAGGCACTTTGAACTGTCCGGATTCACAACAATCGCCGTCTTTGGTGATGTAATTCTTGACGGCGTTGG
CGTCTTTGGCTGCTTGTATGTTTGGGTGAAAATTGGTCGACCTTCTGGGGTGAGTAAGGTCGAAAAATCT
CTTATTCTTGATGTTGGACTTTCCAGAGAGTTGGATGAGACAGTGAAGGTGTGGGAATCCGTCCGAGTGC
TCCTCTCTGGCAACTCGAATATATGTTGGTTTGACGACTGACCATGATAAGGTTTGAAGCATTTGAAGAG
CTTCATTTTTTGGGATATCGCACTTGGGATAGGTTAAGAAAATATGTCTGGCTTGTAAACGAAAAGAATC
GGGGTTTCTAGGCATTTTTTAAATAGTGACCCAGGACTCAAAAACTAGCTCTCAACTTCTCTCATATGTT
GTGGAGTCTGGAGTCCTTTATATATGTTTACGCTATAGAAGGCATTTGGGGACTCTCCCGGGCCCACCAT
AGGACTCCATACCGCGGCCATCTATATAATATTACTGATGGCCGCGCGGATTTTGGAGCCCCCTTTTGTC
GTTAGCGCGACCTTTAATTCAAATTAAAGGTTGCTTTTTTCTATCGTCCAATCATTTTGCGCCTGACTAG
CCTAGATATTAGCAACAACTTCGCGACTAAGTTGTTGACCGTCAAGTATAAATTAATGGGCTTATGGCCC
AATGGGTATAGAGCAAAATGCCCAAGCGTGATGCCCCGTGGCGCTTATTAGCGGGTACGTCTAAGGTAAG
TCGAAATGCCAACTACTCTCCCTTGAGAGTATTGGGCCCTAAAGTTAATAAGGGACCTCGAGGGGGGGCC
CGGTACCCGGGGATCCTCTAGAGTCGACCTGCAGGCATGCAAGCTTGGCACTGGCCGTCGTTTTACAACG
TCGTGACTGGGAAAACCCTGGCGTTACCCAACTTAATCGCCTTGCAGCACATCCCCCTTTCGCCAGCTGG
CGTAATAGCGAAGAGGCCCGCACCGATCGCCCTTCCCAACAGTTGCGCAGCCTGAATGGCGAATGCTAGA
GCAGCTTGAGCTTGGATCAGATTGTCGTTTCCCGCCTTCAGTTTAAACTATCAGTGTTTGACAGGATATA
TTGGCGGGTAAACCTAAGAGAAAAGAGCGTTTATTAGAATAATCGGATATTTAAAAGGGCGTGAAAAGGT
TTATCCGTTCGTCCATTTGTATGTGCATGCCAACCACAGGGTTCCCCTCGGGATCAAAGTACTTTGATCC
AACCCCTCCGCTGCTATAGTGCAGTCGGCTTCTGACGTTCAGTGCAGCCGTCTTCTGAAAACGACATGTC
GCACAAGTCCTAAGTTACGCGACAGGCTGCCGCCCTGCCCTTTTCCTGGCGTTTTCTTGTCGCGTGTTTT
AGTCGCATAAAGTAGAATACTTGCGACTAGAACCGGAGACATTACGCCATGAACAAGAGCGCCGCCGCTG
GCCTGCTGGGCTATGCCCGCGTCAGCACCGACGACCAGGACTTGACCAACCAACGGGCCGAACTGCACGC
GGCCGGCTGCACCAAGCTGTTTTCCGAGAAGATCACCGGCACCAGGCGCGACCGCCCGGAGCTGGCCAGG
ATGCTTGACCACCTACGCCCTGGCGACGTTGTGACAGTGACCAGGCTAGACCGCCTGGCCCGCAGCACCC
GCGACCTACTGGACATTGCCGAGCGCATCCAGGAGGCCGGCGCGGGCCTGCGTAGCCTGGCAGAGCCGTG
GGCCGACACCACCACGCCGGCCGGCCGCATGGTGTTGACCGTGTTCGCCGGCATTGCCGAGTTCGAGCGT
TCCCTAATCATCGACCGCACCCGGAGCGGGCGCGAGGCCGCCAAGGCCCGAGGCGTGAAGTTTGGCCCCC
GCCCTACCCTCACCCCGGCACAGATCGCGCACGCCCGCGAGCTGATCGACCAGGAAGGCCGCACCGTGAA
AGAGGCGGCTGCACTGCTTGGCGTGCATCGCTCGACCCTGTACCGCGCACTTGAGCGCAGCGAGGAAGTG
ACGCCCACCGAGGCCAGGCGGCGCGGTGCCTTCCGTGAGGACGCATTGACCGAGGCCGACGCCCTGGCGG
CCGCCGAGAATGAACGCCAAGAGGAACAAGCATGAAACCGCACCAGGACGGCCAGGACGAACCGTTTTTC
ATTACCGAAGAGATCGAGGCGGAGATGATCGCGGCCGGGTACGTGTTCGAGCCGCCCGCGCACGTCTCAA
CCGTGCGGCTGCATGAAATCCTGGCCGGTTTGTCTGATGCCAAGCTGGCGGCCTGGCCGGCCAGCTTGGC
CGCTGAAGAAACCGAGCGCCGCCGTCTAAAAAGGTGATGTGTATTTGAGTAAAACAGCTTGCGTCATGCG
GTCGCTGCGTATATGATGCGATGAGTAAATAAACAAATACGCAAGGGGAACGCATGAAGGTTATCGCTGT
ACTTAACCAGAAAGGCGGGTCAGGCAAGACGACCATCGCAACCCATCTAGCCCGCGCCCTGCAACTCGCC
GGGGCCGATGTTCTGTTAGTCGATTCCGATCCCCAGGGCAGTGCCCGCGATTGGGCGGCCGTGCGGGAAG
ATCAACCGCTAACCGTTGTCGGCATCGACCGCCCGACGATTGACCGCGACGTGAAGGCCATCGGCCGGCG
CGACTTCGTAGTGATCGACGGAGCGCCCCAGGCGGCGGACTTGGCTGTGTCCGCGATCAAGGCAGCCGAC
TTCGTGCTGATTCCGGTGCAGCCAAGCCCTTACGACATATGGGCCACCGCCGACCTGGTGGAGCTGGTTA
AGCAGCGCATTGAGGTCACGGATGGAAGGCTACAAGCGGCCTTTGTCGTGTCGCGGGCGATCAAAGGCAC
GCGCATCGGCGGTGAGGTTGCCGAGGCGCTGGCCGGGTACGAGCTGCCCATTCTTGAGTCCCGTATCACG
CAGCGCGTGAGCTACCCAGGCACTGCCGCCGCCGGCACAACCGTTCTTGAATCAGAACCCGAGGGCGACG
CTGCCCGCGAGGTCCAGGCGCTGGCCGCTGAAATTAAATCAAAACTCATTTGAGTTAATGAGGTAAAGAG
AAAATGAGCAAAAGCACAAACACGCTAAGTGCCGGCCGTCCGAGCGCACGCAGCAGCAAGGCTGCAACGT
TGGCCAGCCTGGCAGACACGCCAGCCATGAAGCGGGTCAACTTTCAGTTGCCGGCGGAGGATCACACCAA
GCTGAAGATGTACGCGGTACGCCAAGGCAAGACCATTACCGAGCTGCTATCTGAATACATCGCGCAGCTA
CCAGAGTAAATGAGCAAATGAATAAATGAGTAGATGAATTTTAGCGGCTAAAGGAGGCGGCATGGAAAAT
CAAGAACAACCAGGCACCGACGCCGTGGAATGCCCCATGTGTGGAGGAACGGGCGGTTGGCCAGGCGTAA
GCGGCTGGGTTGCCTGCCGGCCCTGCAATGGCACTGGAACCCCCAAGCCCGAGGAATCGGCGTGAGCGGT
CGCAAACCATCCGGCCCGGTACAAATCGGCGCGGCGCTGGGTGATGACCTGGTGGAGAAGTTGAAGGCCG
CGCAGGCCGCCCAGCGGCAACGCATCGAGGCAGAAGCACGCCCCGGTGAATCGTGGCAAGCGGCCGCTGA
TCGAATCCGCAAAGAATCCCGGCAACCGCCGGCAGCCGGTGCGCCGTCGATTAGGAAGCCGCCCAAGGGC
GACGAGCAACCAGATTTTTTCGTTCCGATGCTCTATGACGTGGGCACCCGCGATAGTCGCAGCATCATGG
ACGTGGCCGTTTTCCGTCTGTCGAAGCGTGACCGACGAGCTGGCGAGGTGATCCGCTACGAGCTTCCAGA
CGGGCACGTAGAGGTTTCCGCAGGGCCGGCCGGCATGGCCAGTGTGTGGGATTACGACCTGGTACTGATG
GCGGTTTCCCATCTAACCGAATCCATGAACCGATACCGGGAAGGGAAGGGAGACAAGCCCGGCCGCGTGT
TCCGTCCACACGTTGCGGACGTACTCAAGTTCTGCCGGCGAGCCGATGGCGGAAAGCAGAAAGACGACCT
GGTAGAAACCTGCATTCGGTTAAACACCACGCACGTTGCCATGCAGCGTACGAAGAAGGCCAAGAACGGC
CGCCTGGTGACGGTATCCGAGGGTGAAGCCTTGATTAGCCGCTACAAGATCGTAAAGAGCGAAACCGGGC
GGCCGGAGTACATCGAGATCGAGCTAGCTGATTGGATGTACCGCGAGATCACAGAAGGCAAGAACCCGGA
CGTGCTGACGGTTCACCCCGATTACTTTTTGATCGATCCCGGCATCGGCCGTTTTCTCTACCGCCTGGCA
CGCCGCGCCGCAGGCAAGGCAGAAGCCAGATGGTTGTTCAAGACGATCTACGAACGCAGTGGCAGCGCCG
GAGAGTTCAAGAAGTTCTGTTTCACCGTGCGCAAGCTGATCGGGTCAAATGACCTGCCGGAGTACGATTT
GAAGGAGGAGGCGGGGCAGGCTGGCCCGATCCTAGTCATGCGCTACCGCAACCTGATCGAGGGCGAAGCA
TCCGCCGGTTCCTAATGTACGGAGCAGATGCTAGGGCAAATTGCCCTAGCAGGGGAAAAAGGTCGAAAAG
GTGTCTTTCCTGTGGATAGCACGTACATTGGGAACCCAAAGCCGTACATTGGGAACCGGAACCCGTACAT
TGGGAACCCAAAGCCGTACATTGGGAACCGGTCACACATGTAAGTGACTGATATAAAAGAGAAAAAAGGC
GATTTTTCCGCCTAAAACTCTTTAAAACTTATTAAAACTCTTAAAACCCGCCTGGCCTGTGCATAACTGT
CTGGCCAGCGCACAGCCGAAGAGCTGCAAAAAGCGCCTACCCTTCGGTCGCTGCGCTCCCTACGCCCCGC
CGCTTCGCGTCGGCCTATCGCGGCCGCTGGCCGCTCAAAAATGGCTGGCCTACGGCCAGGCAATCTACCA
GGGCGCGGACAAGCCGCGCCGTCGCCACTCGACCGCCGGCGCCCACATCAAGGCACCCTGCCTCGCGCGT
TTCGGTGATGACGGTGAAAACCTCTGACACATGCAGCTCCCGGAGACGGTCACAGCTTGTCTGTAAGCGG
ATGCCGGGAGCAGACAAGCCCGTCAGGGCGCGTCAGCGGGTGTTGGCGGGTGTCGGGGCGCAGCCATGAC
CCAGTCACGTAGCGATAGCGGAGTGTATACTGGCTTAACTATGCGGCATCAGAGCAGATTGTACTGAGAG
TGCACCATATGCGGTGTGAAATACCGCACAGATGCGTAAGGAGAAAATACCGCATCAGGCGCTCTTCCGC
TTCCTCGCTCACTGACTCGCTGCGCTCGGTCGTTCGGCTGCGGCGAGCGGTATCAGCTCACTCAAAGGCG
GTAATACGGTTATCCACAGAATCAGGGGATAACGCAGGAAAGAACATGTGAGCAAAAGGCCAGCAAAAGG
CCAGGAACCGTAAAAAGGCCGCGTTGCTGGCGTTTTTCCATAGGCTCCGCCCCCCTGACGAGCATCACAA
AAATCGACGCTCAAGTCAGAGGTGGCGAAACCCGACAGGACTATAAAGATACCAGGCGTTTCCCCCTGGA
AGCTCCCTCGTGCGCTCTCCTGTTCCGACCCTGCCGCTTACCGGATACCTGTCCGCCTTTCTCCCTTCGG
GAAGCGTGGCGCTTTCTCATAGCTCACGCTGTAGGTATCTCAGTTCGGTGTAGGTCGTTCGCTCCAAGCT
GGGCTGTGTGCACGAACCCCCCGTTCAGCCCGACCGCTGCGCCTTATCCGGTAACTATCGTCTTGAGTCC
AACCCGGTAAGACACGACTTATCGCCACTGGCAGCAGCCACTGGTAACAGGATTAGCAGAGCGAGGTATG
TAGGCGGTGCTACAGAGTTCTTGAAGTGGTGGCCTAACTACGGCTACACTAGAAGGACAGTATTTGGTAT
CTGCGCTCTGCTGAAGCCAGTTACCTTCGGAAAAAGAGTTGGTAGCTCTTGATCCGGCAAACAAACCACC
GCTGGTAGCGGTGGTTTTTTTGTTTGCAAGCAGCAGATTACGCGCAGAAAAAAAGGATCTCAAGAAGATC
CTTTGATCTTTTCTACGGGGTCTGACGCTCAGTGGAACGAAAACTCACGTTAAGGGATTTTGGTCATGCA
TTCTAGGTACTAAAACAATTCATCCAGTAAAATATAATATTTTATTTTCTCCCAATCAGGCTTGATCCCC
AGTAAGTCAAAAAATAGCTCGACATACTGTTCTTCCCCGATATCCTCCCTGATCGACCGGACGCAGAAGG
CAATGTCATACCACTTGTCCGCCCTGCCGCTTCTCCCAAGATCAATAAAGCCACTTACTTTGCCATCTTT
CACAAAGATGTTGCTGTCTCCCAGGTCGCCGTGGGAAAAGACAAGTTCCTCTTCGGGCTTTTCCGTCTTT
AAAAAATCATACAGCTCGCGCGGATCTTTAAATGGAGTGTCTTCTTCCCAGTTTTCGCAATCCACATCGG
CCAGATCGTTATTCAGTAAGTAATCCAATTCGGCTAAGCGGCTGTCTAAGCTATTCGTATAGGGACAATC
CGATATGTCGATGGAGTGAAAGAGCCTGATGCACTCCGCATACAGCTCGATAATCTTTTCAGGGCTTTGT
TCATCTTCATACTCTTCCGAGCAAAGGACGCCATCGGCCTCACTCATGAGCAGATTGCTCCAGCCATCAT
GCCGTTCAAAGTGCAGGACCTTTGGAACAGGCAGCTTTCCTTCCAGCCATAGCATCATGTCCTTTTCCCG
TTCCACATCATAGGTGGTCCCTTTATACCGGCTGTCCGTCATTTTTAAATATAGGTTTTCATTTTCTCCC
ACCAGCTTATATACCTTAGCAGGAGACATTCCTTCCGTATCTTTTACGCAGCGGTATTTTTCGATCAGTT
TTTTCAATTCCGGTGATATTCTCATTTTAGCCATTTATTATTTCCTTCCTCTTTTCTACAGTATTTAAAG
ATACCCCAAGAAGCTAATTATAACAAGACGAACTCCAATTCACTGTTCCTTGCATTCTAAAACCTTAAAT
ACCAGAAAACAGCTTTTTCAAAGTTGTTTTCAAAGTTGGCGTATAACATAGTATCGACGGAGCCGATTTT
GAAACCGCGGTGATCACAGGCAGCAACGCTCTGTCATCGTTACAATCAACATGCTACCCTCCGCGAGATC
ATCCGTGTTTCAAACCCGGCAGCTTAGTTGCCGTTCTTCCGAATAGCATCGGTAACATGAGCAAAGTCTG
CCGCCTTACAACGGCTCTCCCGCTGACGCCGTCCCGGACTGATGGGCTGCCTGTATCGAGTGGTGATTTT
GTGCCGAGCTGCCGGTCGGGGAGCTGTTGGCTGGCTGGTGGCAGGATATATTGTGGTGTAAACAAATTGA
CGCTTAGACAACTTAATAACACATTGCGGACGTTTTTAATGTACTGAATTAACGCCGAATTAATTCGGGG
ATAGCCCTTTGGTCTTCTGAGACTGTATCTTTGATATTCTTGGAGTAGACGAGAGTGTCGTGCTCCACCA
TGTTGGCAAGCTGCTCTAGCCAATACGCAAACCGCCTCTCCCCGCGCGTTGGCCGATTCATTAATGCAGC
TGGCACGACAGGTTTCCCGACTGGAAAGCGGGCAGTGAGCGCAACGCAATTAATGTGAGTTAGCTCACTC
ATTAGGCACCCCAGGCTTTACACTTTATGCTTCCGGCTCGTATGTTGTGTGGAATTGTGAGCGGATAACA
ATTTCACACAGGAAACAGCTATGACATGATTACG
Features (pLannotate 1.2.2; 24 found; start..end, strand, type, name):
     19..120     -  CDS            MVP_ABMVW (fragment): Experimental evidence at protein level: Swiss-Prot protein existence level 1. Transports viral genome to neighboring plant cells directly through plasmosdesmata, without any budding. The movement protein allows efficient cell to cell propagation, by bypassing the host cell wall barrier. Begomovirus genome is shuttled out of nucleus by Nuclear shuttle protein (NSP) and the movement protein transports the DNA-NSP complex to cell plasmodesmata and facilitates further movement across the cell wall. From Abutilon mosaic virus (isolate West India) (AbMV).
    961..1107    -  CDS            MVP_ABMVW (fragment): Experimental evidence at protein level: Swiss-Prot protein existence level 1. Transports viral genome to neighboring plant cells directly through plasmosdesmata, without any budding. The movement protein allows efficient cell to cell propagation, by bypassing the host cell wall barrier. Begomovirus genome is shuttled out of nucleus by Nuclear shuttle protein (NSP) and the movement protein transports the DNA-NSP complex to cell plasmodesmata and facilitates further movement across the cell wall. From Abutilon mosaic virus (isolate West India) (AbMV).
   2184..2537    -  CDS            PDS (fragment): PDS_SOLLC - Experimental evidence at protein level: Swiss-Prot protein existence level 1. Converts phytoene into zeta-carotene via the intermediary of phytofluene by the symmetrical introduction of two double bonds at the C-11 and C-11' positions of phytoene with a concomitant isomerization of two neighboring double bonds at the C9 and C9' positions from trans to cis. From Solanum lycopersicum (Tomato) (Lycopersicon esculentum).
   2531..2620    +  CDS            CAPSD_ABMVW (fragment): Experimental evidence at protein level: Swiss-Prot protein existence level 1. Encapsidates the viral DNA into characteristic twinned ('geminate') particles. Binds the genomic viral ssDNA and shuttles it into and out of the cell nucleus. The CP of bipartite geminiviruses is not required for cell-to-cell or systemic movement. From Abutilon mosaic virus (isolate West India) (AbMV).
   2623..3018    -  CDS            REN_TGMVY: Experimental evidence at protein level: Swiss-Prot protein existence level 1. Increases viral DNA accumulation. Enhances infectivity and symptom expression (By similarity). From Tomato golden mosaic virus (strain Yellow vein) (TGMV).
   3096..4145    -  CDS            REP_BGYMJ: Experimental evidence at protein level: Swiss-Prot protein existence level 1. Essential for the replication of viral ssDNA. The closed circular ssDNA genome is first converted to a superhelical dsDNA. Rep binds a specific region at the genome origin of replication. It introduces an endonucleolytic nick within the conserved sequence 5'- TAATATTAC-3' in the intergenic region of the genome present in all geminiviruses, thereby initiating the rolling circle replication (RCR). Following cleavage, binds covalently to the 5'-phosphate of DNA as a tyrosyl ester. The cleavage gives rise to a free 3'-OH
   4498..4602    +  CDS            CAPSD_ABMVW (fragment): Experimental evidence at protein level: Swiss-Prot protein existence level 1. Encapsidates the viral DNA into characteristic twinned ('geminate') particles. Binds the genomic viral ssDNA and shuttles it into and out of the cell nucleus. The CP of bipartite geminiviruses is not required for cell-to-cell or systemic movement. From Abutilon mosaic virus (isolate West India) (AbMV).
   4621..4666    +  misc_feature   MCS (fragment): pUC18/19 multiple cloning site
   4669..4823    +  CDS            lacZα (fragment): LacZα fragment of β-galactosidase; lacZ fragment
   4889..4913    +  misc_feature   RB T-DNA repeat: right border repeat from nopaline C58 T-DNA
   5253..5654    +  CDS            Y4CG_SINFN (fragment): Protein inferred from homology: Swiss-Prot protein existence level 3. From Sinorhizobium fredii (strain NBRC 101917 / NGR234).
   6214..6843    +  CDS            pVS1 StaA: stability protein from the Pseudomonas plasmid pVS1 (Heeb et al., 2000)
   7272..8345    +  CDS            pVS1 RepA: replication protein from the Pseudomonas plasmid pVS1 (Heeb et al., 2000)
   8411..8605    +  rep_origin     pVS1 oriV: origin of replication for the Pseudomonas plasmid pVS1 (Heeb et al., 2000)
   8808..8847    +  CDS            rop (fragment): Rop protein, which maintains plasmids at low copy number; rop
   8949..9089    +  misc_feature   bom: basis of mobility region from pBR322
   9275..9863    -  rep_origin     ori: high-copy-number ColE1/pMB1/pBR322/pUC origin of replication
   9950..10744   -  CDS            KanR: aminoglycoside phosphotransferase; aphA-3; confers resistance to kanamycin
  11169..11193   +  misc_feature   LB T-DNA repeat: left border repeat from nopaline C58 T-DNA
  11271..11344   -  promoter       CaMV 35S promoter (enhanced) (fragment): cauliflower mosaic virus 35S promoter with a duplicated enhancer region
  11360..11448   +  CDS            lacI (fragment): lac repressor; lacI; The lac repressor binds to the lac operator to inhibit transcription in E. coli. This inhibition can be relieved by adding lactose or isopropyl-β-D-thiogalactopyranoside (IPTG).
  11461..11482   +  protein_bind   CAP binding site: CAP binding activates transcription in the presence of cAMP. E. coli catabolite activator protein
  11497..11527   +  promoter       lac promoter: promoter for the E. coli lac operon
  11531..11553   +  protein_bind   lac operator (fragment): The lac repressor binds to the lac operator to inhibit transcription in E. coli. This inhibition can be relieved by adding lactose or isopropyl-β-D-thiogalactopyranoside (IPTG). lac repressor encoded by lacI
