[The description below was written by a language model from this plasmid's Addgene catalogue record and pLannotate feature annotations shown in this document.]
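Description:
pVTc is a plant expression plasmid catalogued as an empty backbone, described as an all-in-one plant virus vector for detecting circular genomes. It derives from pJRT.Agro.CLCrVA.008 and has the layout of an Agrobacterium binary vector. Nopaline-type left and right T-DNA border repeats delimit the region transferred into plant cells. Outside the borders, the pVS1 oriV, RepA and StaA functions provide replication and stable maintenance in Agrobacterium. A high-copy ColE1/pMB1-type origin with the pBR322 bom site supports propagation in E. coli. Selection in bacteria is by kanamycin, through an aphA-3 aminoglycoside phosphotransferase gene.

The T-DNA region carries begomovirus (bipartite geminivirus) sequences, which the automated annotation identified only by homology to related viruses. These include a full-length replication initiator protein (Rep), which nicks the conserved origin sequence to start rolling-circle replication, and a replication enhancer protein (REN). Short coat protein fragments and movement protein fragments are also annotated. The movement protein matches suggest that sequence from the second genomic component sits on the same plasmid, in keeping with the "all-in-one" label, although the record does not describe the arrangement. Duplicated viral sequences such as the repeated coat protein fragments would be consistent with release of a replicating circular viral DNA in the plant, but this too is not stated.

Although no insert is catalogued, the feature table shows a fragment resembling phytoene desaturase next to the coat protein remnant. PDS is a common visual marker for gene silencing, but its role here is not stated. Remnants of a pUC multiple cloning site, lacZα, lac promoter/operator elements and a small 35S promoter fragment are also present. The associated toolkit is aimed at virus-based gene silencing, overexpression and genome editing in plants.
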