Addgene plasmid #234913: pVTc
Purpose: (Empty Backbone) All-in-one plant virus vector to detect circular genomes.
Depositing lab: Guoli Song. Depositing organization: Institute of Cotton Research (ICR), CAAS. Publication: An all-in-one plant virus-based vector toolkit for streamlined gene silencing, overexpression, and genome editing. Hao Y, Yuan Z, Li Y, Zuo D, Cheng H, Wang Q, Zhang Y, Lv L, Liu J, Song G. Plant Commun. 2025 May 19:101379. doi: 10.1016/j.xplc.2025.101379. PubMed 40394900.
Backbone
  Vector backbone: pJRT.Agro.CLCrVA.008
  Backbone manufacturer: Tuttle et al Plant Methods. 2012 Aug 1;8(1):27. doi: 10.1186/1746-4811-8-27.
  Vector type: Plant Expression
Growth in bacteria
  Bacterial resistance: Kanamycin, 50 μg/mL
  Growth temperature: 37°C
  Growth strain: DH5alpha
  Copy number: High Copy
Gene/Insert
  Gene/Insert name: None
Terms and licenses: Academic/Nonprofit Terms; Industry Terms: Not Available to Industry
How to cite: pVTc was a gift from Guoli Song (Addgene plasmid # 234913 ; http://n2t.net/addgene:234913 ; RRID:Addgene_234913)
